Addgene plasmid #237355: HDM_RSV_A_1982_F
Purpose: Expression plasmid for RSV A F from 1982
Depositing lab: Jesse Bloom. Depositing organization: Fred Hutchinson Cancer Center. Publication: RSV F evolution escapes some monoclonal antibodies but does not strongly erode neutralization by human polyclonal sera. Simonich CAL, McMahon TE, Ju X, Yu TC, Brunette N, Stevens-Ayers T, Boeckh MJ, King NP, Greninger AL, Bloom JD. J Virol. 2025 Jul 3:e0053125. doi: 10.1128/jvi.00531-25. PubMed 40607811.
Backbone
  Vector backbone: HDM
  Vector type: Mammalian Expression
Growth in bacteria
  Bacterial resistance: Ampicillin, 100 μg/mL
  Growth temperature: 37°C
  Growth strain: DH5alpha
  Copy number: High Copy
Gene/Insert
  Gene/Insert name: RSV A F from 1982 human codon optimized from Genbank Accesion KJ723472
  Species: RSV
  Promoter: CMV
  Cloning method: Restriction Enzyme; 5′ cloning site Unknown (unknown if destroyed)
Terms and licenses: Academic/Nonprofit Terms; Industry Terms: Not Available to Industry
Depositor comments: Please visit https://doi.org/10.1101/2025.03.11.642476 for bioRxiv preprint.
How to cite: HDM_RSV_A_1982_F was a gift from Jesse Bloom (Addgene plasmid # 237355 ; http://n2t.net/addgene:237355 ; RRID:Addgene_237355)
