[The description below was written by a language model from this plasmid's Addgene catalogue record and pLannotate feature annotations shown in this document.]
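Description:
HDM_RSV_A_1982_F is a 6.3 kb mammalian expression plasmid built on the HDM backbone that drives transient expression of the fusion (F) glycoprotein of a respiratory syncytial virus subtype A strain from 1982. In bacteria it is maintained as a high-copy plasmid through a ColE1/pUC-type origin and selected with ampicillin via the β-lactamase gene under its own bla promoter. The feature table also picks up backbone remnants that are unlikely to be functional: a fragment of a tetracycline resistance gene and a partial SV40 origin. No mammalian selection marker is annotated, consistent with use by transient transfection.

The expression cassette starts with the human cytomegalovirus immediate-early enhancer and promoter, followed by an internally truncated human β-globin intron, which generally improves mRNA processing and expression. The F open reading frame (about 1.7 kb, human codon optimized from a GenBank reference sequence according to the record) sits downstream and is terminated by a human β-globin polyadenylation signal. The short "HBB" fragments annotated on either side of the insert are most likely β-globin exon sequences flanking the intron and poly(A) region rather than fusion partners, and a remnant of a pBluescript-type multiple cloning site lies just after the insert. No epitope tags or reporters are annotated.

F mediates RSV attachment and membrane fusion during entry and is a major target of neutralizing antibodies. The associated publication examines how natural F evolution affects neutralization by monoclonal antibodies and human polyclonal sera, so this plasmid serves to supply a historical F variant in mammalian cells for such comparisons. The record itself does not detail the specific assay format.
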