Features (pLannotate 1.2.2; 13 found; start..end, strand, type, name):
      1..589     +  rep_origin     ori: high-copy-number ColE1/pMB1/pBR322/pUC origin of replication
    754..1055    -  CDS            TcR (fragment): tetracycline efflux protein; tet; confers resistance to tetracycline
   1078..1171    -  rep_origin     SV40 ori (fragment): SV40 origin of replication
   1253..1632    +  enhancer       CMV enhancer: human cytomegalovirus immediate early enhancer
   1633..1836    +  promoter       CMV promoter: human cytomegalovirus (CMV) immediate early promoter
   1950..2425    +  intron         β-globin intron: internally truncated intron from human β-globin
   2429..2479    +  CDS            HBB (fragment): HBB_COLGU - Experimental evidence at transcript level: Swiss-Prot protein existence level 2. Involved in oxygen transport from the lung to the various peripheral tissues. From Colobus guereza (Mantled guereza) (Eastern black-and-white colobus monkey).
   2499..4220    +  CDS            F: FUS_HRSVR - Experimental evidence at protein level: Swiss-Prot protein existence level 1. [Fusion glycoprotein F2]: Major determinant of the species specificity of RSV infection. The trimer of F1-F2 (F protein) also facilitates the attachment to host cell by binding to host heparan sulfate. F protein is involved in the entry into the host cell through the interaction with host IGFR1. This interaction activates PRKCZ/PKCzeta that recruits host NCL/nucleolin to the apical cell surface where it can bind fusion glycoprotein F1. Later in infection, F protein expressed at the plasma membrane of infe
   4227..4255    +  misc_feature   MCS (fragment): pBluescript multiple cloning site
   4267..4341    +  CDS            HBB (fragment): HBB_PONPY - Experimental evidence at transcript level: Swiss-Prot protein existence level 2. Involved in oxygen transport from the lung to the various peripheral tissues. From Pongo pygmaeus (Bornean orangutan).
   4345..4739    +  polyA_signal   β-globin poly(A): human β-globin polyadenylation signal
   5159..5263    +  promoter       AmpR promoter: bla
   5264..6124    +  CDS            AmpR: β-lactamase; bla; confers resistance to ampicillin, carbenicillin, and related antibiotics
>Addgene plasmid #237355 | HDM_RSV_A_1982_F | addgene full sequence | sequence record 469321 | Addgene NGS Result
TTGAGATCCTTTTTTTCTGCGCGTAATCTGCTGCTTGCAAACAAAAAAACCACCGCTACCAGCGGTGGTT
TGTTTGCCGGATCAAGAGCTACCAACTCTTTTTCCGAAGGTAACTGGCTTCAGCAGAGCGCAGATACCAA
ATACTGTTCTTCTAGTGTAGCCGTAGTTAGGCCACCACTTCAAGAACTCTGTAGCACCGCCTACATACCT
CGCTCTGCTAATCCTGTTACCAGTGGCTGCTGCCAGTGGCGATAAGTCGTGTCTTACCGGGTTGGACTCA
AGACGATAGTTACCGGATAAGGCGCAGCGGTCGGGCTGAACGGGGGGTTCGTGCACACAGCCCAGCTTGG
AGCGAACGACCTACACCGAACTGAGATACCTACAGCGTGAGCTATGAGAAAGCGCCACGCTTCCCGAAGG
GAGAAAGGCGGACAGGTATCCGGTAAGCGGCAGGGTCGGAACAGGAGAGCGCACGAGGGAGCTTCCAGGG
GGAAACGCCTGGTATCTTTATAGTCCTGTCGGGTTTCGCCACCTCTGACTTGAGCGTCGATTTTTGTGAT
GCTCGTCAGGGGGGCGGAGCCTATGGAAAAACGCCAGCAACGGAGATGCGCCGCGTGCGGCTGCTGGAGA
TGGCGGACGCGATGGATATGTTCTGCCAAGGGTTGGTTTGCGCATTCACAGTTCTCCGCAAGAATTGATT
GGCTCCAATTCTTGGAGTGGTGAATCCGTTAGCGAGGTGCCGCCGGCTTCCATTCAGGTCGAGGTGGCCC
GGCTCCATGCACCGCGACGCAACGCGGGGAGGCAGACAAGGTATAGGGCGGCGCCTACAATCCATGCCAA
CCCGTTCCATGTGCTCGCCGAGGCGGCATAAATCGCCGTGACGATCAGCGGTCCAATGATCGAAGTTAGG
CTGGTAAGAGCCGCGAGCGATCCTTGAAGCTGTCCCTGATGGTCGTCATCTACCTGCCTGGACAGCATGG
CCTGCAACGCGGGCATCCCGATGCCGCCGGAAGCGAGAAGAATCATAATGGGGAAGGCCATCCAGCCTCG
CGTCGGGGAGCTTTTTGCAAAAGCCTAGGCCTCCAAAAAAGCCTCCTCACTACTTCTGGAATAGCTCAGA
GGCCGAGGCGGCCTCGGCCTCTGCATAAATAAAAAAAATTAGTCAGCCATGAGCTTGGCCCATTGCATAC
GTTGTATCCATATCATAATATGTACATTTATATTGGCTCATGTCCAACATTACCGCCATGTTGACATTGA
TTATTGACTAGTTATTAATAGTAATCAATTACGGGGTCATTAGTTCATAGCCCATATATGGAGTTCCGCG
TTACATAACTTACGGTAAATGGCCCGCCTGGCTGACCGCCCAACGACCCCCGCCCATTGACGTCAATAAT
GACGTATGTTCCCATAGTAACGCCAATAGGGACTTTCCATTGACGTCAATGGGTGGAGTATTTACGGTAA
ACTGCCCACTTGGCAGTACATCAAGTGTATCATATGCCAAGTACGCCCCCTATTGACGTCAATGACGGTA
AATGGCCCGCCTGGCATTATGCCCAGTACATGACCTTATGGGACTTTCCTACTTGGCAGTACATCTACGT
ATTAGTCATCGCTATTACCATGGTGATGCGGTTTTGGCAGTACATCAATGGGCGTGGATAGCGGTTTGAC
TCACGGGGATTTCCAAGTCTCCACCCCATTGACGTCAATGGGAGTTTGTTTTGGCACCAAAATCAACGGG
ACTTTCCAAAATGTCGTAACAACTCCGCCCCATTGACGCAAATGGGCGGTAGGCGTGTACGGTGGGAGGT
CTATATAAGCAGAGCTCGTTTAGTGAACCGTCAGATCGCCTGGAGACGCCATCCACGCTGTTTTGACCTC
CATAGAAGACACCGGGACCGATCCAGCCTCCCCTCGAAGCTGATCCTGAGAACTTCAGGGTGAGTCTATG
GGACCCTTGATGTTTTCTTTCCCCTTCTTTTCTATGGTTAAGTTCATGTCATAGGAAGGGGAGAAGTAAC
AGGGTACACATATTGACCAAATCAGGGTAATTTTGCATTTGTAATTTTAAAAAATGCTTTCTTCTTTTAA
TATACTTTTTTGTTTATCTTATTTCTAATACTTTCCCTAATCTCTTTCTTTCAGGGCAATAATGATACAA
TGTATCATGCCTCTTTGCACCATTCTAAAGAATAACAGTGATAATTTCTGGGTTAAGGCAATAGCAATAT
TTCTGCATATAAATATTTCTGCATATAAATTGTAACTGATGTAAGAGGTTTCATATTGCTAATAGCAGCT
ACAATCCAGCTACCATTCTGCTTTTATTTTATGGTTGGGATAAGGCTGGATTATTCTGAGTCCAAGCTAG
GCCCTTTTGCTAATCATGTTCATACCTCTTATCTTCCTCCCACAGCTCCTGGGCAACGTGCTGGTCTGTG
TGCTGGCCCATCACTTTGGCAAAGAATTCCGCGGGCGGCCGCGCCACCATGGAGCTGCCCATCCTGAAAA
CCAACGCCATCACTACAATCCTGGCCGCCGTGACTCTGTGCTTCGCCTCATCCCAGAACATCACCGAGGA
GTTTTATCAGTCAACCTGTAGTGCCGTGTCTAAGGGCTATCTGTCCGCCCTGCGCACCGGTTGGTATACC
TCTGTGATCACTATCGAACTGAGCAATATTAAGGAGAACAAGTGCAACGGCACAGACGCCAAGGTGAAGC
TGATCAAGCAGGAGCTGGATAAGTATAAGAACGCCGTTACCGAACTGCAGCTGCTGATGCAGTCCACCCC
CGCCGCTAATAACCGCGCCAGACGGGAACTGCCCCGCTTCATGAACTACACCCTGAATAACACTAAGAAC
ACCAACGTGACGCTTTCCAAGAAGAGGAAGAGGAGGTTCCTGGGGTTCCTGCTGGGCGTGGGCAGCGCCA
TCGCCAGCGGAATTGCCGTGAGCAAGGTGCTGCATCTGGAGGGCGAGGTCAACAAGATTAAGTCAGCCCT
GCTGAGCACCAACAAGGCCGTGGTGTCCCTGAGCAACGGTGTGAGCGTGCTGACAAGCAAAGTGCTGGAC
CTGAAGAACTACATTGACAAGCAGCTGCTGCCAATCGTCAATAAGCAGAGTTGCTCCATCAGCAATATTG
AGACTGTGATCGAGTTCCAGCAGAAGAATAACCGCCTGCTGGAGATTACCAGGGAGTTCAGCGTGAATGC
AGGCGTGACCACCCCCGTGTCCACCTATATGCTGACTAATAGCGAGCTGCTGAGCCTGATCAACGATATG
CCAATCACCAACGACCAGAAGAAGCTGATGTCAAATAATGTGCAGATTGTGCGCCAGCAGAGCTACAGCA
TTATGTCCATCATCAAGGAAGAGGTGCTGGCTTACGTGGTGCAGCTGCCTCTGTACGGAGTGATCGATAC
CCCATGCTGGAAGCTCCACACCTCTCCACTCTGTACTACCAACACAAAGGAGGGCAGCAACATCTGTCTG
ACCCGCACCGATCGCGGATGGTACTGCGACAACGCTGGCAGCGTGAGCTTCTTTCCCCAGGCCGAGACTT
GTAAGGTGCAGAGCAACAGGGTGTTCTGTGATACCATGAATAGTCTGACCCTCAGCTCTGAGGTGAATCT
GTGCAACATCGACATCTTCAACCCCAAGTACGATTGTAAGATCATGACATCTAAGACCGATGTGAGTAGC
AGCGTGATCACTTCCCTGGGCGCCATCGTGAGCTGCTACGGCAAGACCAAATGCACCGCCTCTAATAAGA
ACAGGGGTATCATCAAGACATTTAGCAACGGGTGTGACTACGTGTCTAATAAGGGGGTGGATACCGTGAG
TGTGGGCAACACCCTGTATTACGTGAACAAGCAGGAAGGCAAATCCCTGTACGTGAAAGGCGAACCTATC
ATCAACTTCTACGACCCACTGGTGTTCCCCAGCGACGAGTTCGATGCCTCCATCAGCCAGGTGAATGAGA
AGATCAACCAGAGCCTGGCTTTTATCAGAAAGTCTGACGAGCTGCTGCACAACGTGAATGCCGGAAAGTC
CACCACTAATATTATGATCACCACTATAATCATTGTGATCATCGTGATTCTGCTGTCCCTGATCGCTGTG
GGTCTGCTGCTGTACTGCAAGGCTCGCTCCACTCCCGTGACACTCAGCAAGGACCAGCTGAGCGGCATCA
ACAATATCGCATTTTCCAATTAATGAAAGCTTATCGATACCGTCGACCTCGAGGGCCCAGATCTAATTCA
CCCCACCAGTGCAGGCTGCCTATCAGAAAGTGGTGGCTGGTGTGGCTAATGCCCTGGCCCACAAGTATCA
CTAAGCTCGCTTTCTTGCTGTCCAATTTCTATTAAAGGTTCCTTTGTTCCCTAAGTCCAACTACTAAACT
GGGGGATATTATGAAGGGCCTTGAGCATCTGGATTCTGCCTAATAAAAAACATTTATTTTCATTGCAATG
ATGTATTTAAATTATTTCTGAATATTTTACTAAAAAGGGAATGTGGGAGGTCAGTGCATTTAAAACATAA
AGAAATGAAGAGCTAGTTCAAACCTTGGGAAAATACACTATATCTTAAACTCCATGAAAGAAGGTGAGGC
TGCAAACAGCTAATGCACATTGGCAACAGCCCCTGATGCCTATGCCTTATTCATCCCTCAGAAAAGGATT
CAAGTAGAGGCTTGATTTGGAGGTTAAAGTTTTGCTATGCTGTATTTTACATTACTTATTGTTTTAGCTG
TCCTCATGAATGTCTTTTCACTACCCATTTGCTTATCCTGCATCTCTCAGCCTTGACTCCACTCAGTTCT
CTTGCTTAGAGATACCACCTTTCCCCTGAAGTGTTCCTTCCATGTTTTACGGCGAGATGGTTTCTCCTCG
CCTGGCCACTCAGCCTTAGTTGTCTCTGTTGTCTTATAGAGGTCTACTTGAAGAAGGAAAAACAGGGGGC
ATGGTTTGACTGTCCTGTGAGCCCTTCTTCCCTGCCTCCCCCACTCACAGTGACCCGGAATCCCTCGACA
TGGCAGTCTAGATCATTCTTGAAGACGAAAGGGCCTCGTGATACGCCTATTTTTATAGGTTAATGTCATG
ATAATAATGGTTTCTTAGACGTCAGGTGGCACTTTTCGGGGAAATGTGCGCGGAACCCCTATTTGTTTAT
TTTTCTAAATACATTCAAATATGTATCCGCTCATGAGACAATAACCCTGATAAATGCTTCAATAATATTG
AAAAAGGAAGAGTATGAGTATTCAACATTTCCGTGTCGCCCTTATTCCCTTTTTTGCGGCATTTTGCCTT
CCTGTTTTTGCTCACCCAGAAACGCTGGTGAAAGTAAAAGATGCTGAAGATCAGTTGGGTGCACGAGTGG
GTTACATCGAACTGGATCTCAACAGCGGTAAGATCCTTGAGAGTTTTCGCCCCGAAGAACGTTTTCCAAT
GATGAGCACTTTTAAAGTTCTGCTATGTGGCGCGGTATTATCCCGTATTGACGCCGGGCAAGAGCAACTC
GGTCGCCGCATACACTATTCTCAGAATGACTTGGTTGAGTACTCACCAGTCACAGAAAAGCATCTTACGG
ATGGCATGACAGTAAGAGAATTATGCAGTGCTGCCATAACCATGAGTGATAACACTGCGGCCAACTTACT
TCTGACAACGATCGGAGGACCGAAGGAGCTAACCGCTTTTTTGCACAACATGGGGGATCATGTAACTCGC
CTTGATCGTTGGGAACCGGAGCTGAATGAAGCCATACCAAACGACGAGCGTGACACCACGATGCCTGTAG
CAATGGCAACAACGTTGCGCAAACTATTAACTGGCGAACTACTTACTCTAGCTTCCCGGCAACAATTAAT
AGACTGGATGGAGGCGGATAAAGTTGCAGGACCACTTCTGCGCTCGGCCCTTCCGGCTGGCTGGTTTATT
GCTGATAAATCTGGAGCCGGTGAGCGTGGGTCTCGCGGTATCATTGCAGCACTGGGGCCAGATGGTAAGC
CCTCCCGTATCGTAGTTATCTACACGACGGGGAGTCAGGCAACTATGGATGAACGAAATAGACAGATCGC
TGAGATAGGTGCCTCACTGATTAAGCATTGGTAACTGTCAGACCAAGTTTACTCATATATACTTTAGATT
GATTTAAAACTTCATTTTTAATTTAAAAGGATCTAGGTGAAGATCCTTTTTGATAATCTCATGACCAAAA
TCCCTTAACGTGAGTTTTCGTTCCACTGAGCGTCAGACCCCGTAGAAAAGATCAAAGGATCTTC
